>Addgene plasmid #114768 | SERK2 P5_pECIA14 | addgene full sequence | sequence record 270207 | Addgene NGS Result
GTAAAACGACGGCCAGTGAATTAATTCGTTGCAGGACAGGATGTGGTGCCCGATGTGACTAGCTCTTTGC
TGCAGGCCGTCCTATCCTCTGGTTCCGATAAGAGACCCAGAACTCCGGCCCCCCACCGCCCACCGCCACC
CCCATACATATGTGGTACGCAAGTAAGAGTGCCTGCGCATGCCCCATGTGCCCCACCAAGAGCTTTGCAT
CCCATACAAGTCCCCAAAGTGGAGAACCGAACCAATTCTTCGCGGGCAGAACAAAAGCTTCTGCACACGT
CTCCACTCGAATTTGGAGCCGGCCGGCGTGTGCAAAAGAGGTGAATCGAACGAAAGACCCGTGTGTAAAG
CCGCGTTTCCAAAATGTATAAAACCGAGAGCATCTGGCCAATGTGCATCAGTTGTGGTCAGCAGCAAAAT
CAAGTGAATCATCTCAGTGCAACTAAAGGGGGGATCCGATCTCAATATGAAGTTATGCATATTACTGGCC
GTCGTGGCCTTTGTTGGCCTCTCGCTCGGGTCTTCTAACATGGAAGGTGATGCACTGCACAGTTTGAGAG
CTAATCTAGTTGATCCAAATAATGTCTTGCAAAGCTGGGATCCTACGCTTGTTAATCCGTGTACTTGGTT
TCACGTAACGTGTAACAACGAGAACAGTGTTATAAGAGTCGATCTTGGGAATGCAGACTTGTCTGGTCAG
TTGGTTCCTCAGCTAGGTCAGCTCAAGAACTTGCAGTACTTGGAGCTTTATAGTAATAACATAACCGGGC
CGGTTCCAAGCGATCTTGGGAATCTGACAAACTTAGTGAGCTTGGATCTTTACTTGAACAGCTTCACTGG
TCCAATTCCAGATTCTCTAGGAAAGCTATTCAAGCTTCGCTTTCTTCGGCTCAACAATAACAGTCTCACC
GGACCAATTCCCATGTCATTGACTAATATCATGACCCTTCAAGTTTTGGATCTGTCGAACAACCGATTAT
CCGGATCTGTTCCTGATAATGGTTCCTTCTCGCTCTTCACTCCCATCAGTTTTGCTAACAACTTGGATCT
ATGCGGCCCAGTTACTAGCCGTCCTTGTCCTGGATCTCCCCCGTTTTCTCCTCCACCACCTTTTATACCA
CCTCCCATAGTTCCTACACCAGGTGGGTATAGTCTGGAGGTGCTGTTCCAGGGACCAAGCGGCAATCCCG
GCGGCGATCTGGCCCCCCAGATGCTGCGCGAGCTGCAGGAGACCAATGCCGCCCTGCAGGACGTGCGCGA
GCTGCTGCGCCACCGCGTGAAGGAGATCACCTTCCTGAAGAACACCGTGATGGAGTGCGACGCCTGCGGC
ATGCAGCCCTCTAGAGGCTCCGGCTCCATCATCCCAGTTGAGGAGGAGAACCCGGACTTCTGGAACCGCG
AGGCAGCCGAGGCCCTGGGTGCCGCCAAGAAGCTGCAGCCTGCACAGACAGCCGCCAAGAACCTCATCAT
CTTCCTGGGCGATGGGATGGGGGTGTCTACGGTGACAGCTGCCAGGATCCTAAAAGGGCAGAAGAAGGAC
AAACTGGGGCCTGAGATACCCCTGGCCATGGACCGCTTCCCATATGTGGCTCTGTCCAAGACATACAATG
TAGACAAACATGTGCCAGACAGTGGAGCCACAGCCACGGCCTACCTGTGCGGGGTCAAGGGCAACTTCCA
GACCATTGGCTTGAGTGCAGCCGCCCGCTTTAACCAGTGCAACACGACACGCGGCAACGAGGTCATCTCC
GTGATGAATCGGGCCAAGAAAGCAGGGAAGTCAGTGGGAGTGGTAACCACCACACGAGTGCAGCACGCCT
CGCCAGCCGGCACCTACGCCCACACGGTGAACCGCAACTGGTACTCGGACGCCGACGTGCCTGCCTCGGC
CCGCCAGGAGGGGTGCCAGGACATCGCTACGCAGCTCATCTCCAACATGGACATTGACGTGATCCTAGGT
GGAGGCCGAAAGTACATGTTTCGCATGGGAACCCCAGACCCTGAGTACCCAGATGACTACAGCCAAGGTG
GGACCAGGCTGGACGGGAAGAATCTGGTGCAGGAATGGCTGGCGAAGCGCCAGGGTGCCCGGTATGTGTG
GAACCGCACTGAGCTCATGCAGGCTTCCCTGGACCCGTCTGTGACCCATCTCATGGGTCTCTTTGAGCCT
GGAGACATGAAATACGAGATCCACCGAGACTCCACACTGGACCCCTCCCTGATGGAGATGACAGAGGCTG
CCCTGCGCCTGCTGAGCAGGAACCCCCGCGGCTTCTTCCTCTTCGTGGAGGGTGGTCGCATCGACCATGG
TCATCATGAAAGCAGGGCTTACCGGGCACTGACTGAGACGATCATGTTCGACGACGCCATTGAGAGGGCG
GGCCAGCTCACCAGCGAGGAGGACACGCTGAGCCTCGTCACTGCCGACCACTCCCACGTCTTCTCCTTCG
GAGGCTACCCCCTGCGAGGGAGCTCCATCTTCGGGCTGGCCCCTGGCAAGGCCCGGGACAGGAAGGCCTA
CACGGTCCTCCTATACGGAAACGGTCCAGGCTATGTGCTCAAGGACGGCGCCCGGCCGGATGTTACCGAG
AGCGAGAGCGGGAGCCCCGAGTATCGGCAGCAGTCAGCAGTGCCCCTGGACGAAGAGACCCACGCAGGCG
AGGACGTGGCGGTGTTCGCGCGCGGCCCGCAGGCGCACCTGGTTCACGGCGTGCAGGAGCAGACCTTCAT
AGCGCACGTCATGGCCTTCGCCGCCTGCCTGGAGCCCTACACCGCCTGCGACCTGGCGCCCCCCGCCGGC
ACCACCGACGCCGCGCACCCGGGTTCTAGAGGAAGCACCTCCGGCGATAACGATTACAAGGATGATGATG
ATAAGGCCAGCGGCACCGGTCATCATCACCATCACCATTGAGTTTAAACCCGCTGATCAGCCTCGACTGT
GCCTTCTAAGGCCTGAGCTCGCTGATCAGCCTCGATCGAGGATCCAGACATGATAAGATACATTGATGAG
TTTGGACAAACCACAACTAGAATGCAGTGAAAAAAATGCTTTATTTGTGAAATTTGTGATGCTATTGCTT
TATTTGTAACCATTATAAGCTGCAATAAACAAGTTAACAACAACAATTGCATTCATTTTATGTTTCAGGT
TCAGGGGGAGGTGTGGGAGGTTTTTTAAAGCAAGTAAAACCTCTACAAATGTGGTATGGCTGATTATGAT
CAGTCGACCTGCAGGCATGCAAGCTTGGCGTAATCATGGTCATAGCTGTTTCCTGTGTGAAATTGTTATC
CGCTCACAATTCCACACAACATACGAGCCGGAAGCATAAAGTGTAAAGCCTGGGGTGCCTAATGAGTGAG
CTAACTCACATTAATTGCGTTGCGCTCACTGCCCGCTTTCCAGTCGGGAAACCTGTCGTGCCAGCTGCAT
TAATGAATCGGCCAACGCGCGGGGAGAGGCGGTTTGCGTATTGGGCGCTCTTCCGCTTCCTCGCTCACTG
ACTCGCTGCGCTCGGTCGTTCGGCTGCGGCGAGCGGTATCAGCTCACTCAAAGGCGGTAATACGGTTATC
CACAGAATCAGGGGATAACGCAGGAAAGAACATGTGAGCAAAAGGCCAGCAAAAGGCCAGGAACCGTAAA
AAGGCCGCGTTGCTGGCGTTTTTCCATAGGCTCCGCCCCCCTGACGAGCATCACAAAAATCGACGCTCAA
GTCAGAGGTGGCGAAACCCGACAGGACTATAAAGATACCAGGCGTTTCCCCCTGGAAGCTCCCTCGTGCG
CTCTCCTGTTCCGACCCTGCCGCTTACCGGATACCTGTCCGCCTTTCTCCCTTCGGGAAGCGTGGCGCTT
TCTCATAGCTCACGCTGTAGGTATCTCAGTTCGGTGTAGGTCGTTCGCTCCAAGCTGGGCTGTGTGCACG
AACCCCCCGTTCAGCCCGACCGCTGCGCCTTATCCGGTAACTATCGTCTTGAGTCCAACCCGGTAAGACA
CGACTTATCGCCACTGGCAGCAGCCACTGGTAACAGGATTAGCAGAGCGAGGTATGTAGGCGGTGCTACA
GAGTTCTTGAAGTGGTGGCCTAACTACGGCTACACTAGAAGAACAGTATTTGGTATCTGCGCTCTGCTGA
AGCCAGTTACCTTCGGAAAAAGAGTTGGTAGCTCTTGATCCGGCAAACAAACCACCGCTGGTAGCGGTGG
TTTTTTTGTTTGCAAGCAGCAGATTACGCGCAGAAAAAAAGGATCTCAAGAAGATCCTTTGATCTTTTCT
ACGGGGTCTGACGCTCAGTGGAACGAAAACTCACGTTAAGGGATTTTGGTCATGAGATTATCAAAAAGGA
TCTTCACCTAGATCCTTTTAAATTAAAAATGAAGTTTTAAATCAATCTAAAGTATATATGAGTAAACTTG
GTCTGACAGTTACCAATGCTTAATCAGTGAGGCACCTATCTCAGCGATCTGTCTATTTCGTTCATCCATA
GTTGCCTGACTCCCCGTCGTGTAGATAACTACGATACGGGAGGGCTTACCATCTGGCCCCAGTGCTGCAA
TGATACCGCGAGACCCACGCTCACCGGCTCCAGATTTATCAGCAATAAACCAGCCAGCCGGAAGGGCCGA
GCGCAGAAGTGGTCCTGCAACTTTATCCGCCTCCATCCAGTCTATTAATTGTTGCCGGGAAGCTAGAGTA
AGTAGTTCGCCAGTTAATAGTTTGCGCAACGTTGTTGCCATTGCTACAGGCATCGTGGTGTCACGCTCGT
CGTTTGGTATGGCTTCATTCAGCTCCGGTTCCCAACGATCAAGGCGAGTTACATGATCCCCCATGTTGTG
CAAAAAAGCGGTTAGCTCCTTCGGTCCTCCGATCGTTGTCAGAAGTAAGTTGGCCGCAGTGTTATCACTC
ATGGTTATGGCAGCACTGCATAATTCTCTTACTGTCATGCCATCCGTAAGATGCTTTTCTGTGACTGGTG
AGTACTCAACCAAGTCATTCTGAGAATAGTGTATGCGGCGACCGAGTTGCTCTTGCCCGGCGTCAATACG
GGATAATACCGCGCCACATAGCAGAACTTTAAAAGTGCTCATCATTGGAAAACGTTCTTCGGGGCGAAAA
CTCTCAAGGATCTTACCGCTGTTGAGATCCAGTTCGATGTAACCCACTCGTGCACCCAACTGATCTTCAG
CATCTTTTACTTTCACCAGCGTTTCTGGGTGAGCAAAAACAGGAAGGCAAAATGCCGCAAAAAAGGGAAT
AAGGGCGACACGGAAATGTTGAATACTCATACTCTTCCTTTTTCAATATTATTGAAGCATTTATCAGGGT
TATTGTCTCATGAGCGGATACATATTTGAATGTATTTAGAAAAATAAACAAATAGGGGTTCCGCGCACAT
TTCCCCGAAAAGTGCCACCTGACGTCTAAGAAACCATTATTATCATGACATTAACCTATAAAAATAGGCG
TATCACGAGGCCCTTTCGTCTCGCGCGTTTCGGTGATGACGGTGAAAACCTCTGACACATGCAGCTCCCG
GAGACGGTCACAGCTTGTCTGTAAGCGGATGCCGGGAGCAGACAAGCCCGTCAGGGCGCGTCAGCGGGTG
TTGGCGGGTGTCGGGGCTGGCTTAACTATGCGGCATCAGAGCAGATTGTACTGAGAGTGCACCATATGCG
GTGTGAAATACCGCACAGATGCGTAAGGAGAAAATACCGCATCAGGCGCCATTCGCCATTCAGGCTGCGC
AACTGTTGGGAAGGGCGATCGGTGCGGGCCTCTTCGCTATTACGCCAGCTGGCGAAAGGGGGATGTGCTG
CAAGGCGATTAAGTTGGGTAACGCCAGGGTTTTCCCAGTCACGACGTT
Features (pLannotate 1.2.2; 19 found; start..end, strand, type, name):
     23..449     +  promoter       MT promoter: Drosophila metallothionein promoter
    467..520     +  sig_peptide    BiP signal sequence: Drosophila BiP signal sequence
    476..1153    +  CDS            SERK2 (fragment): SERK2_ARATH - Experimental evidence at protein level: Swiss-Prot protein existence level 1. Serine/threonine-kinase involved in brassinosteroid-dependent and -independent signaling pathways. Acts redundantly with SERK1 as a control point for sporophytic development controlling male gametophyte production (PubMed:18667726). Serves as coreceptor to small peptide (e.g. RGF1 and CLE44) signaling (Probable). Involved in the perception of phytosulfokine and subsequent signal transduction (PubMed:26308901). From Arabidopsis thaliana (Mouse-ear cress).
   1190..1369    +  CDS            Comp (fragment): COMP_RAT - Experimental evidence at protein level: Swiss-Prot protein existence level 1. May play a role in the structural integrity of cartilage via its interaction with other extracellular matrix proteins such as the collagens and fibronectin. Can mediate the interaction of chondrocytes with the cartilage extracellular matrix through interaction with cell surface integrin receptors. Could play a role in the pathogenesis of osteoarthritis. Potent suppressor of apoptosis in both primary chondrocytes and transformed cells. Suppresses apoptosis by blocking the activation of caspase-3 and by indu
   1357..2809    +  CDS            SEAP (fragment): secreted alkaline phosphatase from human placenta The natural enzyme has a C-terminal transmembrane sequence that is replaced by a GPI anchor.
   2846..2875    +  CDS            2xFLAG (fragment): two tandem FLAG® epitope tags
   2981..3115    -  polyA_signal   SV40 poly(A) signal: SV40 polyadenylation signal
   3138..3222    -  CDS            large T antigen (fragment): large T antigen from SV40 (simian virus 40)
   3222..3246    +  misc_feature   MCS (fragment): pUC18/19 multiple cloning site
   3283..3299    -  protein_bind   lac operator: The lac repressor binds to the lac operator to inhibit transcription in E. coli. This inhibition can be relieved by adding lactose or isopropyl-β-D-thiogalactopyranoside (IPTG). lac repressor encoded by lacI
   3307..3337    -  promoter       lac promoter: promoter for the E. coli lac operon
   3352..3373    -  protein_bind   CAP binding site: CAP binding activates transcription in the presence of cAMP. E. coli catabolite activator protein
   3386..3478    -  CDS            lacI (fragment): lac repressor; lacI; The lac repressor binds to the lac operator to inhibit transcription in E. coli. This inhibition can be relieved by adding lactose or isopropyl-β-D-thiogalactopyranoside (IPTG).
   3661..4249    -  rep_origin     ori: high-copy-number ColE1/pMB1/pBR322/pUC origin of replication
   4420..5280    -  CDS            AmpR: β-lactamase; bla; confers resistance to ampicillin, carbenicillin, and related antibiotics
   5281..5385    -  promoter       AmpR promoter: bla
   5480..5515    +  CDS            rop (fragment): Rop protein, which maintains plasmids at low copy number; rop
   5617..5716    +  misc_feature   bom (fragment): basis of mobility region from pBR322
   5722..21      -  CDS            lacZα (fragment) (across the origin): LacZα fragment of β-galactosidase; lacZ fragment
