[The description below was written by a language model from this plasmid's Addgene catalogue record and pLannotate feature annotations shown in this document.]
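Description:
SERK2 P5_pECIA14 is an insect-cell expression plasmid built on the pECIA14 backbone for producing a secreted "prey" protein in Drosophila cell culture. In bacteria it is maintained as a high-copy plasmid through a ColE1/pUC-type origin and selected with ampicillin via the β-lactamase gene. The remaining backbone annotations (lac promoter/operator, and lacZα, lacI, rop and bom fragments) are remnants of the parental cloning vector rather than functional parts of the design.

The expression cassette is driven by the Drosophila metallothionein promoter, so transcription is switched on by adding copper sulfate. A Drosophila BiP signal sequence directs the product into the secretory pathway. It is followed by the extracellular leucine-rich-repeat domain of Arabidopsis thaliana SERK2 (AT1G34210), a somatic embryogenesis receptor-like kinase that acts as a co-receptor in brassinosteroid and peptide signalling; the kinase portion is not included. The ectodomain is fused at its C terminus to the coiled-coil helix of rat COMP, which assembles the protein into pentamers, then to human placental alkaline phosphatase, a FLAG epitope and, according to the depositor, a hexahistidine tag (not separately annotated in the feature table). An SV40 polyadenylation signal lies downstream of the fusion.

Pentamerisation raises avidity so that weak ectodomain contacts can be detected, while alkaline phosphatase provides an enzymatic readout. The plasmid is intended to be paired with the corresponding bait vector, SERK2 P5_pECIA2, in extracellular interaction assays, and comes from a study mapping the interaction network of Arabidopsis LRR receptor kinase ectodomains.
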