Addgene plasmid #114768: SERK2 P5_pECIA14
Purpose: Prey vector SERK2 P5_pECIA14 should be used with bait vector SERK2 P5_pECIA2.
Depositing lab: Youssef Belkhadir. Depositing organization: Gregor Mendel Institute of Molecular Plant Biology. Publication: An extracellular network of Arabidopsis leucine-rich repeat receptor kinases. Smakowska-Luzan E, Mott GA, Parys K, Stegmann M, Howton TC, Layeghifard M, Neuhold J, Lehner A, Kong J, Grunwald K, Weinberger N, Satbhai SB, Mayer D, Busch W, Madalinski M, Stolt-Bergner P, Provart NJ, Mukhtar MS, Zipfel C, Desveaux D, Guttman DS, Belkhadir Y. Nature. 2018 Jan 18;553(7688):342-346. doi: 10.1038/nature25184. Epub 2018 Jan 10. PubMed 29320478.
Backbone
  Vector backbone: pECIA14
  Backbone manufacturer: Chris Garcia (Addgene plasmid # 47051)
  Vector type: Insect Expression
Growth in bacteria
  Bacterial resistance: Ampicillin, 100 μg/mL
  Growth temperature: 37°C
  Growth strain: DH5alpha
  Copy number: High Copy
Gene/Insert
  Gene/Insert name: AT1G34210
  Species: A. thaliana (mustard weed)
  Entrez Gene: SERK2 (a.k.a. AT1G34210, ATSERK2, F23M19.11, F23M19_11, somatic embryogenesis receptor-like kinase 2)
  Promoter: Metallothionein (Copper-Inducible)
  Cloning method: Ligation Independent Cloning
Terms and licenses: Academic/Nonprofit Terms; Industry Terms: Not Available to Industry
Depositor comments: Plasmid for secreted expression in Drosophila cell culture by induction via CuSO4. Insert is an extracellular domain of indicated LRR-RK, C-terminally tagged with Pentameric rat COMP helix, Alkaline Phosphatase (human, placental), Flag, and hexahistidine tags. Insert Protein Sequence: SSNMEGDALHSLRANLVDPNNVLQSWDPTLVNPCTWFHVTCNNENSVIRVDLGNADLSGQLVPQLGQLKNLQYLELYSNNITGPVPSDLGNLTNLVSLDLYLNSFTGPIPDSLGKLFKLRFLRLNNNSLTGPIPMSLTNIMTLQVLDLSNNRLSGSVPDNGSFSLFTPISFANNLDLCGPVTSRPCPGSPPFSPPPPFIPPPIVPTPGGYS
How to cite: SERK2 P5_pECIA14 was a gift from Youssef Belkhadir (Addgene plasmid # 114768 ; http://n2t.net/addgene:114768 ; RRID:Addgene_114768)
